Addgene plasmid #49543: EGFP-Rab8
Purpose: expresses EGFP-Rab8
Depositing lab: Marci Scidmore. Depositing organization: Cornell University. Publication: The Anaplasma phagocytophilum-occupied vacuole selectively recruits Rab-GTPases that are predominantly associated with recycling endosomes. Huang B, Hubber A, McDonough JA, Roy CR, Scidmore MA, Carlyon JA. Cell Microbiol. 2010 Sep 1;12(9):1292-307. doi: 10.1111/j.1462-5822.2010.01468.x. Epub 2010 Mar 25. PubMed 20345488.
Backbone
  Vector backbone: EGFP C1
  Backbone manufacturer: Clontech
  Backbone size w/o insert (bp): 4700
  Total vector size (bp): 5325
  Vector type: Mammalian Expression
  Selectable markers: Neomycin (select with G418)
Growth in bacteria
  Bacterial resistance: Kanamycin, 50 μg/mL
  Growth temperature: 37°C
  Growth strain: DH5alpha
  Copy number: High Copy
Gene/Insert
  Gene/Insert name: Rab8
  Species: H. sapiens (human)
  Insert size (bp): 625
  GenBank ID: AF498943
  Entrez Gene: RAB8A (a.k.a. MEL, RAB8)
  Promoter: CMV
  Tag / fusion protein: EGFP (N terminal on insert)
  Cloning method: Restriction Enzyme; 5′ cloning site BamHI/BglII (destroyed during cloning); 3′ cloning site XhoI/SalI (destroyed during cloning)
  Sequencing primers: 5′ EGFP C (CATGGTCCTGCTGGAGTTCGTG)
Resource information
  A portion of this plasmid was derived from a plasmid made by: Rab8A cDNA derived from pCDNA3.1-Rab8A purchased from Missouri S&T cDNA Resource Center
Terms and licenses: Academic/Nonprofit Terms; Industry Terms: Not Available to Industry
How to cite: EGFP-Rab8 was a gift from Marci Scidmore (Addgene plasmid # 49543)
