[The description below was written by a language model from this plasmid's Addgene catalogue record and pLannotate feature annotations shown in this document.]
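Description:
EGFP-Rab8 is a mammalian expression plasmid built on the Clontech EGFP C1 backbone, carrying human RAB8A (also known as MEL or RAB8) fused in frame to the C-terminus of EGFP, so that the fluorescent protein sits at the N-terminus of the GTPase. The fusion is driven by the human cytomegalovirus immediate-early enhancer and promoter and terminated by an SV40 polyadenylation signal. The roughly 625 bp Rab8 insert was taken from a commercially obtained pcDNA3.1-Rab8A cDNA clone. It was ligated through compatible-end junctions (BamHI/BglII at the 5′ end, XhoI/SalI at the 3′ end), which destroyed the sites, and a remnant of the multiple cloning site remains downstream. The automated annotation matched the coding sequence to the canine RAB8A reference entry, but the catalogue record gives the species as human. The deposited sequence is 5,334 nt, slightly longer than the listed total of 5,325 bp.

The plasmid replicates at high copy in E. coli from a ColE1/pUC-type origin and also carries an f1 origin for single-stranded DNA production. A single Tn5 aminoglycoside phosphotransferase gene (NeoR/KanR) serves both hosts. A bacterial bla-type promoter drives it for kanamycin selection in bacteria, while the SV40 enhancer/early promoter, with an HSV TK polyadenylation signal, drives it for G418 selection of mammalian cells. Short annotated fragments of large T antigen, ble and a bGH poly(A) signal appear to be backbone remnants rather than functional elements.

Rab8 regulates polarized vesicular membrane trafficking, and the EGFP fusion allows its localization to be followed by fluorescence microscopy. The associated publication examined recruitment of Rab GTPases to the vacuole occupied by the intracellular bacterium Anaplasma phagocytophilum.
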