Features (pLannotate 1.2.2; 15 found; start..end, strand, type, name):
     61..364     +  enhancer       CMV enhancer: human cytomegalovirus immediate early enhancer
    365..568     +  promoter       CMV promoter: human cytomegalovirus (CMV) immediate early promoter
    613..1329    +  CDS            EGFP: EGFP is a basic (constitutively fluorescent) green fluorescent protein published in 1996, derived from Aequorea victoria. It is reported to be a rapidly-maturing weak dimer with moderate acid sensitivity.
   1348..1968    +  CDS            RAB8A: RAB8A_CANLF - Also known as MEL, RAB8. Experimental evidence at protein level: Swiss-Prot protein existence level 1. The small GTPases Rab are key regulators of intracellular membrane trafficking, from the formation of transport vesicles to their fusion with membranes. Rabs cycle between an inactive GDP-bound form and an active GTP-bound form that is able to recruit to membranes different sets of downstream effectors directly responsible for vesicle formation, movement, tethering and fusion. That Rab is involved in polarized vesicular trafficking and neurotransmitter release. Together with RAB
   1973..1998    +  misc_feature   MCS (fragment): multiple cloning site
   2015..2099    +  CDS            large T antigen (fragment): large T antigen from SV40 (simian virus 40)
   2122..2243    +  polyA_signal   SV40 poly(A) signal: SV40 polyadenylation signal
   2277..2705    -  rep_origin     f1 ori (sequence partly withheld): f1 bacteriophage origin of replication; arrow indicates direction of (+) strand synthesis
   2732..2836    +  promoter       AmpR promoter: bla
   2838..3195    +  promoter       SV40 promoter: SV40 enhancer and early promoter
   3230..4024    +  CDS            NeoR/KanR: aminoglycoside phosphotransferase from Tn5; aph(3')-II (or nptII); confers resistance to neomycin, kanamycin, and G418 (Geneticin®)
   4045..4197    +  CDS            ble (fragment): BLE_KLEPN - Experimental evidence at protein level: Swiss-Prot protein existence level 1. Binding protein with a strong affinity to the bleomycin family of antibiotics. Binds to CL990; an antimitotic-antibiotic compound. From Klebsiella pneumoniae.
   4256..4303    +  polyA_signal   HSV TK poly(A) signal: herpes simplex virus thymidine kinase polyadenylation signal (Cole and Stacy, 1985)
   4394..4410    -  polyA_signal   bGH poly(A) signal (fragment): bovine growth hormone polyadenylation signal
   4632..5220    +  rep_origin     ori: high-copy-number ColE1/pMB1/pBR322/pUC origin of replication
>Addgene plasmid #49543 | EGFP-Rab8 | depositor full sequence | sequence record 73930 | EGFP-Rab8 sequence 5334 bps
TAGTTATTAATAGTAATCAATTACGGGGTCATTAGTTCATAGCCCATATATGGAGTTCCGCGTTACATAA
CTTACGGTAAATGGCCCGCCTGGCTGACCGCCCAACGACCCCCGCCCATTGACGTCAATAATGACGTATG
TTCCCATAGTAACGCCAATAGGGACTTTCCATTGACGTCAATGGGTGGAGTATTTACGGTAAACTGCCCA
CTTGGCAGTACATCAAGTGTATCATATGCCAAGTACGCCCCCTATTGACGTCAATGACGGTAAATGGCCC
GCCTGGCATTATGCCCAGTACATGACCTTATGGGACTTTCCTACTTGGCAGTACATCTACGTATTAGTCA
TCGCTATTACCATGGTGATGCGGTTTTGGCAGTACATCAATGGGCGTGGATAGCGGTTTGACTCACGGGG
ATTTCCAAGTCTCCACCCCATTGACGTCAATGGGAGTTTGTTTTGGCACCAAAATCAACGGGACTTTCCA
AAATGTCGTAACAACTCCGCCCCATTGACGCAAATGGGCGGTAGGCGTGTACGGTGGGAGGTCTATATAA
GCAGAGCTGGTTTAGTGAACCGTCAGATCCGCTAGCGCTACCGGTCGCCACCATGGTGAGCAAGGGCGAG
GAGCTGTTCACCGGGGTGGTGCCCATCCTGGTCGAGCTGGACGGCGACGTAAACGGCCACAAGTTCAGCG
TGTCCGGCGAGGGCGAGGGCGATGCCACCTACGGCAAGCTGACCCTGAAGTTCATCTGCACCACCGGCAA
GCTGCCCGTGCCCTGGCCCACCCTCGTGACCACCCTGACCTACGGCGTGCAGTGCTTCAGCCGCTACCCC
GACCACATGAAGCAGCACGACTTCTTCAAGTCCGCCATGCCCGAAGGCTACGTCCAGGAGCGCACCATCT
TCTTCAAGGACGACGGCAACTACAAGACCCGCGCCGAGGTGAAGTTCGAGGGCGACACCCTGGTGAACCG
CATCGAGCTGAAGGGCATCGACTTCAAGGAGGACGGCAACATCCTGGGGCACAAGCTGGAGTACAACTAC
AACAGCCACAACGTCTATATCATGGCCGACAAGCAGAAGAACGGCATCAAGGTGAACTTCAAGATCCGCC
ACAACATCGAGGACGGCAGCGTGCAGCTCGCCGACCACTACCAGCAGAACACCCCCATCGGCGACGGCCC
CGTGCTGCTGCCCGACAACCACTACCTGAGCACCCAGTCCGCCCTGAGCAAAGACCCCAACGAGAAGCGC
GATCACATGGTCCTGCTGGAGTTCGTGACCGCCGCCGGGATCACTCTCGGCATGGACGAGCTGTACAAGT
CCGGACTCAGATCCACCATGGCGAAGACCTACGATTACCTGTTCAAGCTGCTGCTGATCGGGGACTCGGG
GGTGGGGAAGACCTGTGTCCTGTTCCGCTTCTCCGAGGACGCCTTCAACTCCACTTTTATCTCCACCATA
GGAATTGACTTTAAAATTAGGACCATAGAGCTCGATGGCAAGAGAATTAAACTGCAGATATGGGACACAG
CCGGTCAGGAACGGTTTCGGACGATCACAACGGCCTACTACAGGGGTGCAATGGGCATCATGCTGGTCTA
CGACATCACCAACGAGAAGTCCTTCGACAACATCCGGAACTGGATTCGCAACATTGAGGAGCACGCCTCT
GCAGACGTCGAAAAGATGATACTCGGGAACAAGTGTGATGTGAATGACAAGAGACAAGTTTCCAAGGAAC
GGGGAGAAAAGCTGGCCCTCGACTATGGAATCAAGTTCATGGAGACCAGCGCGAAGGCCAACATCAATGT
GGAAAATGCATTTTTCACTCTCGCCAGAGATATCAAAGCAAAAATGGACAAAAAATTGGAAGGCAACAGC
CCCCAGGGGAGCAACCAGGGAGTCAAAATCACACCGGACCAGCAGAAGAGGAGCAGCTTTTTCCGATGTG
TTCTTCTGTGACTCGACGGTACCGCGGGCCCGGGATCCACCGGATCTAGATAACTGATCATAATCAGCCA
TACCACATTTGTAGAGGTTTTACTTGCTTTAAAAAACCTCCCACACCTCCCCCTGAACCTGAAACATAAA
ATGAATGCAATTGTTGTTGTTAACTTGTTTATTGCAGCTTATAATGGTTACAAATAAAGCAATAGCATCA
CAAATTTCACAAATAAAGCATTTTTTTCACTGCATTCTAGTTGTGGTTTGTCCAAACTCATCAATGTATC
TTAACGCGTAAATTGTAAGCGTTAATATTTTGTTAAAATTCGCGTTAAATTTTTGTTAAATCAGCTCATT
TTTTAACCAATAGGCCGAAATCGGCAAAATCCCTTATAAATCAAAAGAATAGACCGAGATAGGGT
[37 nt withheld, positions 2376-2412]
AAAGAACGTGGACTCCAACGTCAAAGG
[49 nt withheld, positions 2440-2488]
T
[91 nt withheld, positions 2490-2580]
G
[124 nt withheld, positions 2582-2705]
CAGGTGGCACTTTTCGGGGAAATGTGCGCGGAACCCCTATTTGTTTATTTTTCTAAATACATTCAAATAT
GTATCCGCTCATGAGACAATAACCCTGATAAATGCTTCAATAATATTGAAAAAGGAAGAGTCCTGAGGCG
GAAAGAACCAGCTGTGGAATGTGTGTCAGTTAGGGTGTGGAAAGTCCCCAGGCTCCCCAGCAGGCAGAAG
TATGCAAAGCATGCATCTCAATTAGTCAGCAACCAGGTGTGGAAAGTCCCCAGGCTCCCCAGCAGGCAGA
AGTATGCAAAGCATGCATCTCAATTAGTCAGCAACCATAGTCCCGCCCCTAACTCCGCCCATCCCGCCCC
TAACTCCGCCCAGTTCCGCCCATTCTCCGCCCCATGGCTGACTAATTTTTTTTATTTATGCAGAGGCCGA
GGCCGCCTCGGCCTCTGAGCTATTCCAGAAGTAGTGAGGAGGCTTTTTTGGAGGCCTAGGCTTTTGCAAA
GATCGATCAAGAGACAGGATGAGGATCGTTTCGCATGATTGAACAAGATGGATTGCACGCAGGTTCTCCG
GCCGCTTGGGTGGAGAGGCTATTCGGCTATGACTGGGCACAACAGACAATCGGCTGCTCTGATGCCGCCG
TGTTCCGGCTGTCAGCGCAGGGGCGCCCGGTTCTTTTTGTCAAGACCGACCTGTCCGGTGCCCTGAATGA
ACTGCAAGACGAGGCAGCGCGGCTATCGTGGCTGGCCACGACGGGCGTTCCTTGCGCAGCTGTGCTCGAC
GTTGTCACTGAAGCGGGAAGGGACTGGCTGCTATTGGGCGAAGTGCCGGGGCAGGATCTCCTGTCATCTC
ACCTTGCTCCTGCCGAGAAAGTATCCATCATGGCTGATGCAATGCGGCGGCTGCATACGCTTGATCCGGC
TACCTGCCCATTCGACCACCAAGCGAAACATCGCATCGAGCGAGCACGTACTCGGATGGAAGCCGGTCTT
GTCGATCAGGATGATCTGGACGAAGAGCATCAGGGGCTCGCGCCAGCCGAACTGTTCGCCAGGCTCAAGG
CGAGCATGCCCGACGGCGAGGATCTCGTCGTGACCCATGGCGATGCCTGCTTGCCGAATATCATGGTGGA
AAATGGCCGCTTTTCTGGATTCATCGACTGTGGCCGGCTGGGTGTGGCGGACCGCTATCAGGACATAGCG
TTGGCTACCCGTGATATTGCTGAAGAGCTTGGCGGCGAATGGGCTGACCGCTTCCTCGTGCTTTACGGTA
TCGCCGCTCCCGATTCGCAGCGCATCGCCTTCTATCGCCTTCTTGACGAGTTCTTCTGAGCGGGACTCTG
GGGTTCGAAATGACCGACCAAGCGACGCCCAACCTGCCATCACGAGATTTCGATTCCACCGCCGCCTTCT
ATGAAAGGTTGGGCTTCGGAATCGTTTTCCGGGACGCCGGCTGGATGATCCTCCAGCGCGGGGATCTCAT
GCTGGAGTTCTTCGCCCACCCTAGGGGGAGGCTAACTGAAACACGGAAGGAGACAATACCGGAAGGAACC
CGCGCTATGACGGCAATAAAAAGACAGAATAAAACGCACGGTGTTGGGTCGTTTGTTCATAAACGCGGGG
TTCGGTCCCAGGGCTGGCACTCTGTCGATACCCCACCGAGACCCCATTGGGGCCAATACGCCCGCGTTTC
TTCCTTTTCCCCACCCCACCCCCCAAGTTCGGGTGAAGGCCCAGGGCTCGCAGCCAACGTCGGGGCGGCA
GGCCCTGCCATAGCCTCAGGTTACTCATATATACTTTAGATTGATTTAAAACTTCATTTTTAATTTAAAA
GGATCTAGGTGAAGATCCTTTTTGATAATCTCATGACCAAAATCCCTTAACGTGAGTTTTCGTTCCACTG
AGCGTCAGACCCCGTAGAAAAGATCAAAGGATCTTCTTGAGATCCTTTTTTTCTGCGCGTAATCTGCTGC
TTGCAAACAAAAAAACCACCGCTACCAGCGGTGGTTTGTTTGCCGGATCAAGAGCTACCAACTCTTTTTC
CGAAGGTAACTGGCTTCAGCAGAGCGCAGATACCAAATACTGTCCTTCTAGTGTAGCCGTAGTTAGGCCA
CCACTTCAAGAACTCTGTAGCACCGCCTACATACCTCGCTCTGCTAATCCTGTTACCAGTGGCTGCTGCC
AGTGGCGATAAGTCGTGTCTTACCGGGTTGGACTCAAGACGATAGTTACCGGATAAGGCGCAGCGGTCGG
GCTGAACGGGGGGTTCGTGCACACAGCCCAGCTTGGAGCGAACGACCTACACCGAACTGAGATACCTACA
GCGTGAGCTATGAGAAAGCGCCACGCTTCCCGAAGGGAGAAAGGCGGACAGGTATCCGGTAAGCGGCAGG
GTCGGAACAGGAGAGCGCACGAGGGAGCTTCCAGGGGGAAACGCCTGGTATCTTTATAGTCCTGTCGGGT
TTCGCCACCTCTGACTTGAGCGTCGATTTTTGTGATGCTCGTCAGGGGGGCGGAGCCTATGGAAAAACGC
CAGCAACGCGGCCTTTTTACGGTTCCTGGCCTTTTGCTGGCCTTTTGCTCACATGTTCTTTCCTGCGTTA
TCCCCTGATTCTGTGGATAACCGTATTACCGCCATGCAT
