>Addgene plasmid #49543 | EGFP-Rab8 | addgene partial sequence | sequence record 76036 | EGFP-C 5'-CATGGTCCTGCTGGAGTTCGTG-3'
CTCTCGGCATGGACGAGCTGTACAAGTCCGGACTCAGATCCACCATGGCGAAGACCTACGATTACCTGTT
CAAGCTGCTGCTGATCGGGGACTCGGGGGTGGGGAAGACCTGTGTCCTGTTCCGCTTCTCCGAGGACGCC
TTCAACTCCACTTTTATCTCCACCATAGGAATTGACTTTAAAATTAGGACCATAGAGCTCGATGGCAAGA
GAATTAAACTGCAGATATGGGACACAGCCGGTCAGGAACGGTTTCGGACGATCACAACGGCCTACTACAG
GGGTGCAATGGGCATCATGCTGGTCTACGACATCACCAACGAGAAGTCCTTCGACAACATCCGGAACTGG
ATTCGCAACATTGAGGAGCACGCCTCTGCAGACGTCGAAAAGATGATACTCGGGAACAAGTGTGATGTGA
ATGACAAGAGACAAGTTTCCAAGGAACGGGGAGAAAAGCTGGCCCTCGACTATGGAATCAAGTTCATGGA
GACCAGCGCGAAGGCCAACATCAATGTGGAAAATGCATTTTTCACTCTCGCCAGAGATATCAAAGCAAAA
ATGGACAAAAAATTGGAAGGCAACAGCCCCCAGGGGAGCAACCAGGGAGTCAAAATCACACCGGACCAGC
AGAAGAGGAGCAGCTTTTTCCGATGTGTTCTTCTGTGACTCGACGGTACCGCGGGCCCGGGATCCACCGG
ATCTAGATAACTGATCATAATCAGCCATACCACATTTGTAGAGGTTTTACTTGCTTTAAAAAACCTCCCA
CACCTCCCCCTGAACCTGAAACATAAAATGAATGCAATTGTTGTTGTTAACTTGTTTATTGCAGCTTATA
ATGGTTACAAATAAAGCAATAGCATCACAAATTTCACAAATAAAGCATTTTTTTCACTGCATTCTAGTTG
TGGTTTGTCCAAACTCATCAATGTATCTTAACGCGTAAATTGTAAGCGTTAATATTTTGTTAAAATTCGC
GTTAAATTTTTGTTAAATCAGCTCATTTTTTAACCAATAGGCCGAAATCGGCAAAATCCCTTATAAATCA
AAAGAATAGACCGAGATAGGGT
[37 nt withheld, positions 1073-1109]
AAAGAACGTGGACTCCAACGTCAAAGGGCGAAAAACCGTC
